>Addgene plasmid #157675 | pQE80L-His-SpyTag-XMod-Doc(WT) | addgene full sequence | sequence record 324204 | Addgene NGS Result
TCATAAAAAATTTATTTGCTTTGTGAGCGGATAACAATTATAATAGATTCAATTGTGAGCGGATAACAAT
TTCACACAGAATTCATTAAAGAGGAGAAATTAACTATGAAAGGCAGCAGCCATCATCATCATCATCACGT
CGACGCCCATATTGTCATGGTTGATGCATACAAGCCGACGAAGCTCGACGGCCACAATACCGTTACCAGC
GCAGTTAAAACCCAGTATGTGGAAATTGAAAGCGTGGATGGCTTTTATTTCAACACCGAGGATAAATTTG
ATACCGCACAGATCAAAAAAGCCGTTCTGCATACCGTTTATAACGAAGGTTATACCGGTGATGATGGTGT
TGCAGTTGTTCTGCGTGAATATGAAAGCGAACCGGTTGATATCACCGCAGAACTGACCTTTGGTGATGCA
ACACCGGCAAATACCTATAAAGCAGTGGAAAACAAATTCGACTATGAGATCCCGGTGTATTATAACAATG
CAACCCTGAAAGATGCCGAAGGTAATGATGCAACCGTTACCGTGTATATTGGTCTGAAAGGTGATACCGA
TCTGAACAACATTGTTGATGGTCGTGATGCCACCGCCACACTGACCTATTATGCAGCAACCAGCACCGAT
GGTAAAGATGCCACCACCGTTGCACTGAGCCCGAGCACACTGGTTGGTGGTAATCCGGAAAGCGTTTATG
ATGATTTTTCAGCATTTCTGAGCGACGTTAAAGTTGATGCAGGTAAAGAACTGACACGCTTTGCAAAAAA
AGCAGAACGTCTGATCGATGGTCGCGACGCAAGCAGCATTCTGACCTTTTATACCAAAAGCAGCGTGGAT
CAGTATAAAGATATGGCAGCAAATGAACCGAACAAACTGTGGGATATTGTTACAGGTGATGCGGAAGAAG
AATAAGGATCCGGCTGCTAACAAAGCCCGAAGCTTAATTAGCTGAGCTTGGACTCCTGTTGATAGATCCA
GTAATGACCTCAGAACTCCATCTGGATTTGTTCAGAACGCTCGGTTGCCGCCGGGCGTTTTTTATTGGTG
AGAATCCAAGCCAGCTTGGCGAGATTTTCAGGAGCTAAGGAAGCTAAAATGGAGAAAAAAATCACTGGAT
ATACCACCGTTGATATATCCCAATGGCATCGTAAAGAACATTTTGAGGCATTTCAGTCAGTTGCTCAATG
TACCTATAACCAGACCGTTCAGCTGGATATTACGGCCTTTTTAAAGACCGTAAAGAAAAATAAGCACAAG
TTTTATCCGGCCTTTATTCACATTCTTGCCCGCCTGATGAATGCTCATCCGGAATTTCGTATGGCAATGA
AAGACGGTGAGCTGGTGATATGGGATAGTGTTCACCCTTGTTACACCGTTTTCCATGAGCAAACTGAAAC
GTTTTCATCGCTCTGGAGTGAATACCACGACGATTTCCGGCAGTTTCTACACATATATTCGCAAGATGTG
GCGTGTTACGGTGAAAACCTGGCCTATTTCCCTAAAGGGTTTATTGAGAATATGTTTTTCGTCTCAGCCA
ATCCCTGGGTGAGTTTCACCAGTTTTGATTTAAACGTGGCCAATATGGACAACTTCTTCGCCCCCGTTTT
CACCATGGGCAAATATTATACGCAAGGCGACAAGGTGCTGATGCCGCTGGCGATTCAGGTTCATCATGCC
GTTTGTGATGGCTTCCATGTCGGCAGAATGCTTAATGAATTACAACAGTACTGCGATGAGTGGCAGGGCG
GGGCGTAATTTTTTTAAGGCAGTTATTGGTGCCCTTAAACGCCTGGGGTAATGACTCTCTAGCTTGAGGC
ATCAAATAAAACGAAAGGCTCAGTCGAAAGACTGGGCCTTTCGTTTTATCTGTTGTTTGTCGGTGAACGC
TCTCCTGAGTAGGACAAATCCGCCCTCTAGATTACGTGCAGTCGATGATAAGCTGTCAAACATGAGAATT
GTGCCTAATGAGTGAGCTAACTTACATTAATTGCGTTGCGCTCACTGCCCGCTTTCCAGTCGGGAAACCT
GTCGTGCCAGCTGCATTAATGAATCGGCCAACGCGCGGGGAGAGGCGGTTTGCGTATTGGGCGCCAGGGT
GGTTTTTCTTTTCACCAGTGAGACGGGCAACAGCTGATTGCCCTTCACCGCCTGGCCCTGAGAGAGTTGC
AGCAAGCGGTCCACGCTGGTTTGCCCCAGCAGGCGAAAATCCTGTTTGATGGTGGTTAACGGCGGGATAT
AACATGAGCTGTCTTCGGTATCGTCGTATCCCACTACCGAGATATCCGCACCAACGCGCAGCCCGGACTC
GGTAATGGCGCGCATTGCGCCCAGCGCCATCTGATCGTTGGCAACCAGCATCGCAGTGGGAACGATGCCC
TCATTCAGCATTTGCATGGTTTGTTGAAAACCGGACATGGCACTCCAGTCGCCTTCCCGTTCCGCTATCG
GCTGAATTTGATTGCGAGTGAGATATTTATGCCAGCCAGCCAGACGCAGACGCGCCGAGACAGAACTTAA
TGGGCCCGCTAACAGCGCGATTTGCTGGTGACCCAATGCGACCAGATGCTCCACGCCCAGTCGCGTACCG
TCTTCATGGGAGAAAATAATACTGTTGATGGGTGTCTGGTCAGAGACATCAAGAAATAACGCCGGAACAT
TAGTGCAGGCAGCTTCCACAGCAATGGCATCCTGGTCATCCAGCGGATAGTTAATGATCAGCCCACTGAC
GCGTTGCGCGAGAAGATTGTGCACCGCCGCTTTACAGGCTTCGACGCCGCTTCGTTCTACCATCGACACC
ACCACGCTGGCACCCAGTTGATCGGCGCGAGATTTAATCGCCGCGACAATTTGCGACGGCGCGTGCAGGG
CCAGACTGGAGGTGGCAACGCCAATCAGCAACGACTGTTTGCCCGCCAGTTGTTGTGCCACGCGGTTGGG
AATGTAATTCAGCTCCGCCATCGCCGCTTCCACTTTTTCCCGCGTTTTCGCAGAAACGTGGCTGGCCTGG
TTCACCACGCGGGAAACGGTCTGATAAGAGACACCGGCATACTCTGCGACATCGTATAACGTTACTGGTT
TCACATTCACCACCCTGAATTGACTCTCTTCCGGGCGCTATCATGCCATACCGCGAAAGGTTTTGCACCA
TTCGATGGTGTCGGAATTTCGGGCAGCGTTGGGTCCTGGCCACGGGTGCGCATGATCTAGAGCTGCCTCG
CGCGTTTCGGTGATGACGGTGAAAACCTCTGACACATGCAGCTCCCGGAGACGGTCACAGCTTGTCTGTA
AGCGGATGCCGGGAGCAGACAAGCCCGTCAGGGCGCGTCAGCGGGTGTTGGCGGGTGTCGGGGCGCAGCC
ATGACCCAGTCACGTAGCGATAGCGGAGTGTATACTGGCTTAACTATGCGGCATCAGAGCAGATTGTACT
GAGAGTGCACCATATGCGGTGTGAAATACCGCACAGATGCGTAAGGAGAAAATACCGCATCAGGCGCTCT
TCCGCTTCCTCGCTCACTGACTCGCTGCGCTCGGTCGTTCGGCTGCGGCGAGCGGTATCAGCTCACTCAA
AGGCGGTAATACGGTTATCCACAGAATCAGGGGATAACGCAGGAAAGAACATGTGAGCAAAAGGCCAGCA
AAAGGCCAGGAACCGTAAAAAGGCCGCGTTGCTGGCGTTTTTCCATAGGCTCCGCCCCCCTGACGAGCAT
CACAAAAATCGACGCTCAAGTCAGAGGTGGCGAAACCCGACAGGACTATAAAGATACCAGGCGTTTCCCC
CTGGAAGCTCCCTCGTGCGCTCTCCTGTTCCGACCCTGCCGCTTACCGGATACCTGTCCGCCTTTCTCCC
TTCGGGAAGCGTGGCGCTTTCTCATAGCTCACGCTGTAGGTATCTCAGTTCGGTGTAGGTCGTTCGCTCC
AAGCTGGGCTGTGTGCACGAACCCCCCGTTCAGCCCGACCGCTGCGCCTTATCCGGTAACTATCGTCTTG
AGTCCAACCCGGTAAGACACGACTTATCGCCACTGGCAGCAGCCACTGGTAACAGGATTAGCAGAGCGAG
GTATGTAGGCGGTGCTACAGAGTTCTTGAAGTGGTGGCCTAACTACGGCTACACTAGAAGGACAGTATTT
GGTATCTGCGCTCTGCTGAAGCCAGTTACCTTCGGAAAAAGAGTTGGTAGCTCTTGATCCGGCAAACAAA
CCACCGCTGGTAGCGGTGGTTTTTTTGTTTGCAAGCAGCAGATTACGCGCAGAAAAAAAGGATCTCAAGA
AGATCCTTTGATCTTTTCTACGGGGTCTGACGCTCAGTGGAACGAAAACTCACGTTAAGGGATTTTGGTC
ATGAGATTATCAAAAAGGATCTTCACCTAGATCCTTTTAAATTAAAAATGAAGTTTTAAATCAATCTAAA
GTATATATGAGTAAACTTGGTCTGACAGTTACCAATGCTTAATCAGTGAGGCACCTATCTCAGCGATCTG
TCTATTTCGTTCATCCATAGTTGCCTGACTCCCCGTCGTGTAGATAACTACGATACGGGAGGGCTTACCA
TCTGGCCCCAGTGCTGCAATGATACCGCGAGACCCACGCTCACCGGCTCCAGATTTATCAGCAATAAACC
AGCCAGCCGGAAGGGCCGAGCGCAGAAGTGGTCCTGCAACTTTATCCGCCTCCATCCAGTCTATTAATTG
TTGCCGGGAAGCTAGAGTAAGTAGTTCGCCAGTTAATAGTTTGCGCAACGTTGTTGCCATTGCTACAGGC
ATCGTGGTGTCACGCTCGTCGTTTGGTATGGCTTCATTCAGCTCCGGTTCCCAACGATCAAGGCGAGTTA
CATGATCCCCCATGTTGTGCAAAAAAGCGGTTAGCTCCTTCGGTCCTCCGATCGTTGTCAGAAGTAAGTT
GGCCGCAGTGTTATCACTCATGGTTATGGCAGCACTGCATAATTCTCTTACTGTCATGCCATCCGTAAGA
TGCTTTTCTGTGACTGGTGAGTACTCAACCAAGTCATTCTGAGAATAGTGTATGCGGCGACCGAGTTGCT
CTTGCCCGGCGTCAATACGGGATAATACCGCGCCACATAGCAGAACTTTAAAAGTGCTCATCATTGGAAA
ACGTTCTTCGGGGCGAAAACTCTCAAGGATCTTACCGCTGTTGAGATCCAGTTCGATGTAACCCACTCGT
GCACCCAACTGATCTTCAGCATCTTTTACTTTCACCAGCGTTTCTGGGTGAGCAAAAACAGGAAGGCAAA
ATGCCGCAAAAAAGGGAATAAGGGCGACACGGAAATGTTGAATACTCATACTCTTCCTTTTTCAATATTA
TTGAAGCATTTATCAGGGTTATTGTCTCATGAGCGGATACATATTTGAATGTATTTAGAAAAATAAACAA
ATAGGGGTTCCGCGCACATTTCCCCGAAAAGTGCCACCTGACGTCTAAGAAACCATTATTATCATGACAT
TAACCTATAAAAATAGGCGTATCACGAGGCCCTTTCGTCTTCACCTTGAGAAA
Features (pLannotate 1.2.2; 17 found; start..end, strand, type, name):
      1..45      +  promoter       T5 promoter: bacteriophage T5 promoter for E. coli RNA polymerase, with embedded lac operator
     53..69      +  protein_bind   lac operator: The lac repressor binds to the lac operator to inhibit transcription in E. coli. This inhibition can be relieved by adding lactose or isopropyl-β-D-thiogalactopyranoside (IPTG). lac repressor encoded by lacI
    121..137     +  CDS            capTEV™ (fragment): composite tag for in vivo biotinylation, TEV protease cleavage, and 6xHis tagging
    923..941     +  CDS            SET1 (fragment): solubility-enhancement tag derived from T7 phage gene 10B
    961..1055    +  terminator     lambda t0 terminator: transcription terminator from phage lambda
   1070..1098    +  promoter       cat promoter (fragment): promoter of the E. coli cat gene encoding chloramphenicol acetyltransferase
   1099..1755    +  CDS            cat: CAT_ECOLX - Experimental evidence at protein level: Swiss-Prot protein existence level 1. This enzyme is an effector of chloramphenicol resistance in bacteria. From Escherichia coli. This protein is used as a marker in many commonly used cloning vectors, such as pACYC184.
   1823..1909    +  terminator     rrnB T1 terminator: Escherichia coli rrnB; transcription terminator T1 from the E. coli rrnB gene
   1932..1949    -  promoter       tet promoter (fragment): E. coli promoter for tetracycline efflux protein gene
   1968..1989    -  protein_bind   CAP binding site: CAP binding activates transcription in the presence of cAMP. E. coli catabolite activator protein
   2002..3084    -  CDS            lacI: lac repressor; lacI; The lac repressor binds to the lac operator to inhibit transcription in E. coli. This inhibition can be relieved by adding lactose or isopropyl-β-D-thiogalactopyranoside (IPTG).
   3085..3162    -  promoter       lacIq promoter: lacI (mutant); In the lacIq allele, a single base change in the promoter boosts expression of the lacI gene about 10-fold.
   3211..3252    +  CDS            rop (fragment): Rop protein, which maintains plasmids at low copy number; rop
   3354..3494    +  misc_feature   bom: basis of mobility region from pBR322
   3680..4268    -  rep_origin     ori: high-copy-number ColE1/pMB1/pBR322/pUC origin of replication
   4439..5299    -  CDS            AmpR: β-lactamase; bla; confers resistance to ampicillin, carbenicillin, and related antibiotics
   5300..5404    -  promoter       AmpR promoter: bla
