[The description below was written by a language model from this plasmid's Addgene catalogue record and pLannotate feature annotations shown in this document.]
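Description:
pQE80L-His-SpyTag-XMod-Doc(WT) is a bacterial expression plasmid of about 5.5 kb built on the pQE80L backbone, made to produce a wild-type XMod-Doc protein carrying a 6xHis tag and a SpyTag in E. coli. It replicates from a high-copy ColE1/pMB1-type origin and is selected with ampicillin through the β-lactamase (AmpR) gene and its native promoter. The backbone also carries a pBR322 bom region, a remnant of rop, and a chloramphenicol acetyltransferase (cat) reading frame preceded by only a fragment of its promoter. The record lists ampicillin as the only selection.

The roughly 1 kb insert, introduced by Gibson assembly, sits downstream of the bacteriophage T5 promoter, which is read by the host RNA polymerase and is controlled by lac operator sequences, one embedded in the promoter and one just downstream. A lacI gene driven by the stronger lacIq promoter is carried on the same plasmid, so repression is supplied in cis and expression is induced with IPTG without needing a special host strain. Transcription ends at the lambda t0 terminator, with an rrnB T1 terminator further downstream after cat. The automated annotation does not label the XMod-Doc coding region itself. It marks only short tag-like fragments near the start and end of the open reading frame; the first probably reflects the His tag, and the second may be an incidental match.

The His tag allows metal-affinity purification, and SpyTag is a short peptide that forms a covalent isopeptide bond with SpyCatcher, which is useful for site-specific immobilisation. The associated work concerns single-molecule unfolding and rupture of a mechanostable protein adhesion complex. The record does not state the source organism of the insert or the binding partner.
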