Addgene plasmid #157675: pQE80L-His-SpyTag-XMod-Doc(WT)
Purpose: Expression of XMod-Doc wild type with His6x tag and SpyTag.
Depositing lab: Michael Nash. Depositing organization: University of Basel. Publication: Influence of Fluorination on Single-Molecule Unfolding and Rupture Pathways of a Mechanostable Protein Adhesion Complex. Yang B, Liu H, Liu Z, Doenen R, Nash MA. Nano Lett. 2020 Nov 16. doi: 10.1021/acs.nanolett.0c04178. PubMed 33191756.
Backbone
  Vector backbone: pQE80l
  Backbone size w/o insert (bp): 4500
  Total vector size (bp): 5513
  Vector type: Bacterial Expression
Growth in bacteria
  Bacterial resistance: Ampicillin, 100 μg/mL
  Growth temperature: 37°C
  Growth strain: DH5alpha
  Copy number: High Copy
Gene/Insert
  Gene/Insert name: XMod-Doc Wild type with Histag and SpyTag
  Insert size (bp): 993
  Promoter: T5
  Tag / fusion protein: Histag and SpyTag
  Cloning method: Gibson Cloning
  Sequencing primers: 5′ CGAAGCTCGACGGCCACAATACCGTTACCAGCGCAGTT; 3′ TGTTAGCAGCCGGATCCTTATTCTTCTTCCGCATCACCTG
Terms and licenses: Academic/Nonprofit Terms; Industry Terms: Not Available to Industry
How to cite: pQE80L-His-SpyTag-XMod-Doc(WT) was a gift from Michael Nash (Addgene plasmid # 157675 ; http://n2t.net/addgene:157675 ; RRID:Addgene_157675)
